Addgene plasmid #62040: NET29A.Hs pEGFP-N2 (1181)
Purpose: mammalian expression of nuclear envelope transmembrane protein
Depositing lab: Eric Schirmer. Depositing organization: University of Edinburgh. Publication: Cell-specific and lamin-dependent targeting of novel transmembrane proteins in the nuclear envelope. Malik P, Korfali N, Srsen V, Lazou V, Batrakou DG, Zuleger N, Kavanagh DM, Wilkie GS, Goldberg MW, Schirmer EC. Cell Mol Life Sci. 2010 Apr;67(8):1353-69. doi: 10.1007/s00018-010-0257-2. Epub 2010 Jan 21. PubMed 20091084.
Backbone
  Vector backbone: pEGFP-N2
  Backbone manufacturer: Clontech
  Vector type: Mammalian Expression
Growth in bacteria
  Bacterial resistance: Kanamycin, 50 μg/mL
  Growth temperature: 37°C
  Growth strain: DH5alpha
  Copy number: High Copy
Gene/Insert
  Gene/Insert name: NET29A (alt name: TMEM120A)
  Species: H. sapiens (human)
  Mutation: Splice variant
  GenBank ID: AAH51850.1
  Entrez Gene: TMEM120A (a.k.a. NET29, TMPIT)
  Promoter: CMV
  Tag / fusion protein: EGFP (C terminal on backbone)
  Cloning method: Unknown
  Sequencing primers: 5′ CMV-F; 3′ EGFP-R
Terms and licenses: Academic/Nonprofit Terms; Industry Terms: Not Available to Industry
How to cite: NET29A.Hs pEGFP-N2 (1181) was a gift from Eric Schirmer (Addgene plasmid # 62040 ; http://n2t.net/addgene:62040 ; RRID:Addgene_62040)
