[The description below was written by a language model from this plasmid's Addgene catalogue record and pLannotate feature annotations shown in this document.]
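Description:
NET29A.Hs pEGFP-N2 (1181) is a mammalian expression plasmid built on the Clontech pEGFP-N2 backbone, about 5.7 kb in size, that encodes a human nuclear envelope transmembrane protein fused to EGFP. The insert is NET29A, also known as TMEM120A (aliases NET29, TMPIT, TACAN), and the record notes that it is a splice variant. The coding sequence sits in the multiple cloning site downstream of the human cytomegalovirus immediate early enhancer and promoter and is followed by the EGFP open reading frame, so the fluorescent tag is at the C terminus of the protein. An SV40 polyadenylation signal terminates the transcript. The cloning method is not recorded.

The plasmid is propagated in E. coli through a high-copy ColE1/pUC-type origin and selected with kanamycin. Resistance comes from the Tn5 aminoglycoside phosphotransferase (NeoR/KanR) gene, which is preceded by both a bacterial bla promoter and the SV40 enhancer/early promoter and followed by the HSV TK polyadenylation signal. This dual-promoter arrangement lets the same marker confer kanamycin resistance in bacteria and G418 resistance in transfected mammalian cells, allowing stable lines to be selected. An f1 bacteriophage origin is also present, which permits single-stranded DNA production. The short large T antigen, ble and bGH poly(A) fragments in the annotation appear to be partial matches within backbone sequence rather than functional elements.

The stated purpose is mammalian expression of a nuclear envelope transmembrane protein. The EGFP fusion allows the protein's subcellular localisation, such as targeting to the nuclear envelope, to be followed by fluorescence microscopy in transfected cells.
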