Features (pLannotate 1.2.2; 15 found; start..end, strand, type, name):
     85..388     +  enhancer       CMV enhancer: human cytomegalovirus immediate early enhancer
    389..592     +  promoter       CMV promoter: human cytomegalovirus (CMV) immediate early promoter
    615..641     +  misc_feature   MCS (fragment): multiple cloning site
    645..1673    +  CDS            TMEM120A: TACAN_HUMAN - Also known as TACAN From Homo sapiens (Human).
   1704..2423    +  CDS            EGFP: the original enhanced GFP (Yang et al., 1996) mammalian codon-optimized
   2440..2523    +  CDS            large T antigen (fragment): large T antigen from SV40 (simian virus 40)
   2546..2667    +  polyA_signal   SV40 poly(A) signal: SV40 polyadenylation signal
   2701..3129    -  rep_origin     f1 ori (sequence partly withheld): f1 bacteriophage origin of replication; arrow indicates direction of (+) strand synthesis
   3156..3260    +  promoter       AmpR promoter: bla
   3262..3619    +  promoter       SV40 promoter: SV40 enhancer and early promoter
   3654..4448    +  CDS            NeoR/KanR: aminoglycoside phosphotransferase from Tn5; aph(3')-II (or nptII); confers resistance to neomycin, kanamycin, and G418 (Geneticin®)
   4469..4621    +  CDS            ble (fragment): BLE_KLEPN - Experimental evidence at protein level: Swiss-Prot protein existence level 1. Binding protein with a strong affinity to the bleomycin family of antibiotics. Binds to CL990; an antimitotic-antibiotic compound. From Klebsiella pneumoniae.
   4680..4727    +  polyA_signal   HSV TK poly(A) signal: herpes simplex virus thymidine kinase polyadenylation signal (Cole and Stacy, 1985)
   4818..4834    -  polyA_signal   bGH poly(A) signal (fragment): bovine growth hormone polyadenylation signal
   5056..5644    +  rep_origin     ori: high-copy-number ColE1/pMB1/pBR322/pUC origin of replication
>Addgene plasmid #62040 | NET29A.Hs pEGFP-N2 (1181) | depositor full sequence | sequence record 101293 | Full Sequence
GATAACCGTATTACCGCCATGCATTAGTTATTAATAGTAATCAATTACGGGGTCATTAGTTCATAGCCCA
TATATGGAGTTCCGCGTTACATAACTTACGGTAAATGGCCCGCCTGGCTGACCGCCCAACGACCCCCGCC
CATTGACGTCAATAATGACGTATGTTCCCATAGTAACGCCAATAGGGACTTTCCATTGACGTCAATGGGT
GGAGTATTTACGGTAAACTGCCCACTTGGCAGTACATCAAGTGTATCATATGCCAAGTACGCCCCCTATT
GACGTCAATGACGGTAAATGGCCCGCCTGGCATTATGCCCAGTACATGACCTTATGGGACTTTCCTACTT
GGCAGTACATCTACGTATTAGTCATCGCTATTACCATGGTGATGCGGTTTTGGCAGTACATCAATGGGCG
TGGATAGCGGTTTGACTCACGGGGATTTCCAAGTCTCCACCCCATTGACGTCAATGGGAGTTTGTTTTGG
CACCAAAATCAACGGGACTTTCCAAAATGTCGTAACAACTCCGCCCCATTGACGCAAATGGGCGGTAGGC
GTGTACGGTGGGAGGTCTATATAAGCAGAGCTGGTTTAGTGAACCGTCAGATCCGCTAGCGCTACCGGAC
TCAGATCTCGACCCATGCAGCCCCCGCCCCCGGGCCCGCTGGGCGACTGCCTGCGGGACTGGGAGGATCT
ACAGCAGGACTTCCAGAACATCCAGGAGACCCATCGGCTCTACCGCCTGAAGCTGGAGGAGCTGACCAAA
CTTCAGAACAATTGCACCAGCTCCATCACGCGGCAGAAGAAGCGGCTCCAGGAGCTGGCCCTCGCCCTGA
AGAAATGCAAACCCTCCCTCCCAGCAGAGGCCGAGGGGGCCGCACAGGAGCTGGAGAACCAGATGAAAGA
GCGCCAAGGCCTCTTCTTTGACATGGAGGCCTATTTGCCTAAGAAGAATGGATTGTACCTGAGCCTGGTT
CTGGGGAACGTCAACGTCACGCTCCTGAGCAAGCAGGCTAAGTTTGCCTACAAGGACGAGTATGAGAAGT
TCAAGCTCTACCTCACCATCATCCTCATCCTCATCTCCTTCACTTGCCGCTTCCTGCTCAACTCCAGGGT
GACAGATGCTGCCTTCAACTTCCTGCTGGTCTGGTACTACTGCACCCTGACCATCCGGGAGAGCATCCTC
ATCAACAACGGCTCCCGGATCAAAGGCTGGTGGGTGTTCCATCACTACGTGTCCGCCTTCCTGTCGGGAG
TCATGCTGACGTGGCCCGACGGTCTCATGTACCAGAAATTCCGGAACCAATTCCTCTCCTTTTCCATGTA
CCAGAGCTTCGTGCAGTTTCTCCAGTACTACTACCAGAGCGGCTGCCTCTACCGCCTGCGGGCGCTGGGC
GAGCGGCACACCATGGACCTCACTGTGGAGGGCTTCCAGTCCTGGATGTGGCGGGGCCTCACCTTCCTGC
TGCCTTTTCTTTTCTTTGGACACTTCTGGCAGCTTTTTAACGCGCTGACGTTGTTCAACCTGGCCCAGGA
CCCTCAGTGCAAGGAGTGGCAGGTGCTTATGTGCGGCTTTCCCTTCCTCCTCCTTTTCCTCGGCAATTTC
TTCACCACCCTGAGGGTTGTGCACCACAAGTTTCACAGTCAGCGGCACGGGAGCAAGAAGGATGCGGCCG
GGATCCACCGGCCGGTCGCCACCATGGTGAGCAAGGGCGAGGAGCTGTTCACCGGGGTGGTGCCCATCCT
GGTCGAGCTGGACGGCGACGTAAACGGCCACAAGTTCAGCGTGTCCGGCGAGGGCGAGGGCGATGCCACC
TACGGCAAGCTGACCCTGAAGTTCATCTGCACCACCGGCAAGCTGCCCGTGCCCTGGCCCACCCTCGTGA
CCACCCTGACCTACGGCGTGCAGTGCTTCAGCCGCTACCCCGACCACATGAAGCAGCACGACTTCTTCAA
GTCCGCCATGCCCGAAGGCTACGTCCAGGAGCGCACCATCTTCTTCAAGGACGACGGCAACTACAAGACC
CGCGCCGAGGTGAAGTTCGAGGGCGACACCCTGGTGAACCGCATCGAGCTGAAGGGCATCGACTTCAAGG
AGGACGGCAACATCCTGGGGCACAAGCTGGAGTACAACTACAACAGCCACAACGTCTATATCATGGCCGA
CAAGCAGAAGAACGGCATCAAGGTGAACTTCAAGATCCGCCACAACATCGAGGACGGCAGCGTGCAGCTC
GCCGACCACTACCAGCAGAACACCCCCATCGGCGACGGCCCCGTGCTGCTGCCCGACAACCACTACCTGA
GCACCCAGTCCGCCCTGAGCAAAGACCCCAACGAGAAGCGCGATCACATGGTCCTGCTGGAGTTCGTGAC
CGCCGCCGGGATCACTCTCGGCATGGACGAGCTGTACAAGTAAAGCGGCCGCGACTCTAGATCATAATCA
GCCATACCACATTTGTAGAGGTTTTACTTGCTTTAAAAAACCTCCCACACCTCCCCCTGAACCTGAAACA
TAAAATGAATGCAATTGTTGTTGTTAACTTGTTTATTGCAGCTTATAATGGTTACAAATAAAGCAATAGC
ATCACAAATTTCACAAATAAAGCATTTTTTTCACTGCATTCTAGTTGTGGTTTGTCCAAACTCATCAATG
TATCTTAAGGCGTAAATTGTAAGCGTTAATATTTTGTTAAAATTCGCGTTAAATTTTTGTTAAATCAGCT
CATTTTTTAACCAATAGGCCGAAATCGGCAAAATCCCTTATAAATCAAAAGAATAGACCGAGATAGGGT
[37 nt withheld, positions 2800-2836]
AAAGAACGTGGACTCCAACGTCAAAGG
[49 nt withheld, positions 2864-2912]
T
[91 nt withheld, positions 2914-3004]
G
[124 nt withheld, positions 3006-3129]
CAGGTGGCACTTTTCGGGGAAATGTGCGCGGAACCCCTATTTGTTTATTTTTCTAAATACATTCAAATAT
GTATCCGCTCATGAGACAATAACCCTGATAAATGCTTCAATAATATTGAAAAAGGAAGAGTCCTGAGGCG
GAAAGAACCAGCTGTGGAATGTGTGTCAGTTAGGGTGTGGAAAGTCCCCAGGCTCCCCAGCAGGCAGAAG
TATGCAAAGCATGCATCTCAATTAGTCAGCAACCAGGTGTGGAAAGTCCCCAGGCTCCCCAGCAGGCAGA
AGTATGCAAAGCATGCATCTCAATTAGTCAGCAACCATAGTCCCGCCCCTAACTCCGCCCATCCCGCCCC
TAACTCCGCCCAGTTCCGCCCATTCTCCGCCCCATGGCTGACTAATTTTTTTTATTTATGCAGAGGCCGA
GGCCGCCTCGGCCTCTGAGCTATTCCAGAAGTAGTGAGGAGGCTTTTTTGGAGGCCTAGGCTTTTGCAAA
GATCGATCAAGAGACAGGATGAGGATCGTTTCGCATGATTGAACAAGATGGATTGCACGCAGGTTCTCCG
GCCGCTTGGGTGGAGAGGCTATTCGGCTATGACTGGGCACAACAGACAATCGGCTGCTCTGATGCCGCCG
TGTTCCGGCTGTCAGCGCAGGGGCGCCCGGTTCTTTTTGTCAAGACCGACCTGTCCGGTGCCCTGAATGA
ACTGCAAGACGAGGCAGCGCGGCTATCGTGGCTGGCCACGACGGGCGTTCCTTGCGCAGCTGTGCTCGAC
GTTGTCACTGAAGCGGGAAGGGACTGGCTGCTATTGGGCGAAGTGCCGGGGCAGGATCTCCTGTCATCTC
ACCTTGCTCCTGCCGAGAAAGTATCCATCATGGCTGATGCAATGCGGCGGCTGCATACGCTTGATCCGGC
TACCTGCCCATTCGACCACCAAGCGAAACATCGCATCGAGCGAGCACGTACTCGGATGGAAGCCGGTCTT
GTCGATCAGGATGATCTGGACGAAGAGCATCAGGGGCTCGCGCCAGCCGAACTGTTCGCCAGGCTCAAGG
CGAGCATGCCCGACGGCGAGGATCTCGTCGTGACCCATGGCGATGCCTGCTTGCCGAATATCATGGTGGA
AAATGGCCGCTTTTCTGGATTCATCGACTGTGGCCGGCTGGGTGTGGCGGACCGCTATCAGGACATAGCG
TTGGCTACCCGTGATATTGCTGAAGAGCTTGGCGGCGAATGGGCTGACCGCTTCCTCGTGCTTTACGGTA
TCGCCGCTCCCGATTCGCAGCGCATCGCCTTCTATCGCCTTCTTGACGAGTTCTTCTGAGCGGGACTCTG
GGGTTCGAAATGACCGACCAAGCGACGCCCAACCTGCCATCACGAGATTTCGATTCCACCGCCGCCTTCT
ATGAAAGGTTGGGCTTCGGAATCGTTTTCCGGGACGCCGGCTGGATGATCCTCCAGCGCGGGGATCTCAT
GCTGGAGTTCTTCGCCCACCCTAGGGGGAGGCTAACTGAAACACGGAAGGAGACAATACCGGAAGGAACC
CGCGCTATGACGGCAATAAAAAGACAGAATAAAACGCACGGTGTTGGGTCGTTTGTTCATAAACGCGGGG
TTCGGTCCCAGGGCTGGCACTCTGTCGATACCCCACCGAGACCCCATTGGGGCCAATACGCCCGCGTTTC
TTCCTTTTCCCCACCCCACCCCCCAAGTTCGGGTGAAGGCCCAGGGCTCGCAGCCAACGTCGGGGCGGCA
GGCCCTGCCATAGCCTCAGGTTACTCATATATACTTTAGATTGATTTAAAACTTCATTTTTAATTTAAAA
GGATCTAGGTGAAGATCCTTTTTGATAATCTCATGACCAAAATCCCTTAACGTGAGTTTTCGTTCCACTG
AGCGTCAGACCCCGTAGAAAAGATCAAAGGATCTTCTTGAGATCCTTTTTTTCTGCGCGTAATCTGCTGC
TTGCAAACAAAAAAACCACCGCTACCAGCGGTGGTTTGTTTGCCGGATCAAGAGCTACCAACTCTTTTTC
CGAAGGTAACTGGCTTCAGCAGAGCGCAGATACCAAATACTGTCCTTCTAGTGTAGCCGTAGTTAGGCCA
CCACTTCAAGAACTCTGTAGCACCGCCTACATACCTCGCTCTGCTAATCCTGTTACCAGTGGCTGCTGCC
AGTGGCGATAAGTCGTGTCTTACCGGGTTGGACTCAAGACGATAGTTACCGGATAAGGCGCAGCGGTCGG
GCTGAACGGGGGGTTCGTGCACACAGCCCAGCTTGGAGCGAACGACCTACACCGAACTGAGATACCTACA
GCGTGAGCTATGAGAAAGCGCCACGCTTCCCGAAGGGAGAAAGGCGGACAGGTATCCGGTAAGCGGCAGG
GTCGGAACAGGAGAGCGCACGAGGGAGCTTCCAGGGGGAAACGCCTGGTATCTTTATAGTCCTGTCGGGT
TTCGCCACCTCTGACTTGAGCGTCGATTTTTGTGATGCTCGTCAGGGGGGCGGAGCCTATGGAAAAACGC
CAGCAACGCGGCCTTTTTACGGTTCCTGGCCTTTTGCTGGCCTTTTGCTCACATGTTCTTTCCTGCGTTA
TCCCCTGATTCTGTG
