>Addgene plasmid #62040 | NET29A.Hs pEGFP-N2 (1181) | addgene partial sequence | sequence record 102405 | CMV-F 5'-CGCAAATGGGCGGTAGGCGTG-3'
CAGAGCTGGTTTAGTGAACCGTCAGATCCGCTAGCGCTACCGGACTCAGATCTCGACCCATGCAGCCCCC
GCCCCCGGGCCCGCTGGGCGACTGCCTGCGGGACTGGGAGGATCTACAGCAGGACTTCCAGAACATCCAG
GAGACCCATCGGCTCTACCGCCTGAAGCTGGAGGAGCTGACCAAACTTCAGAACAATTGCACCAGCTCCA
TCACGCGGCAGAAGAAGCGGCTCCAGGAGCTGGCCCTCGCCCTGAAGAAATGCAAACCCTCCCTCCCAGC
AGAGGCCGAGGGGGCCGCACAGGAGCTGGAGAACCAGATGAAAGAGCGCCAAGGCCTCTTCTTTGACATG
GAGGCCTATTTGCCTAAGAAGAATGGATTGTACCTGAGCCTGGTTCTGGGGAACGTCAACGTCACGCTCC
TGAGCAAGCAGGCTAAGTTTGCCTACAAGGACGAGTATGAGAAGTTCAAGCTCTACCTCACCATCATCCT
CATCCTCATCTCCTTCACTTGCCGCTTCCTGCTCAACTCCAGGGTGACAGATGCTGCCTTCAACTTCCTG
CTGGTCTGGTACTACTGCACCCTGACCATCCGGGAGAGCATCCTCATCAACAACGGCTCCCGGATCAAAG
GCTGGTGGGTGTTCCATCACTACGTGTCCGCCTTCCTGTCGGGAGTCATGCTGACGTGGCCCGACGGTCT
CATGTACCAGAAATTCCGGAACCAATTCCTCTCCTTTTCCATGTACCAGAGCTTCGTGCAGTTTCTCCAG
TACTACTACCAGAGCGGCTGCCTCTACCGCCTGCGGGCGCTGGGCGAGCGGCACACCATGGACCTCACTG
TGGAGGGCTTCCAGTCCTGGATGTGGCGG
