>Addgene plasmid #62040 | NET29A.Hs pEGFP-N2 (1181) | addgene partial sequence | sequence record 102681 | C-ter-GFP 5'-CTCCTCGCCCTTGCTCAC-3'
CGTGCCGCTGACTGTGAAACTTGTGGTGCACAACCCTCAGGGTGGTGAAGAAATTGCCGAGGAAAAGGAG
GAGGAAGGGAAAGCCGCACATAAGCACCTGCCACTCCTTGCACTGAGGGTCCTGGGCCAGGTTGAACAAC
GTCAGCGCGTTAAAAAGCTGCCAGAAGTGTCCAAAGAAAAGAAAAGGCAGCAGGAAGGTGAGGCCCCGCC
ACATCCAGGACTGGAAGCCCTCCACAGTGAGGTCCATGGTGTGCCGCTCGCCCAGCGCCCGCAGGCGGTA
GAGGCAGCCGCTCTGGTAGTAGTACTGGAGAAACTGCACGAAGCTCTGGTACATGGAAAAGGAGAGGAAT
TGGTTCCGGAATTTCTGGTACATGAGACCGTCGGGCCACGTCAGCATGACTCCCGACAGGAAGGCGGACA
CGTAGTGATGGAACACCCACCAGCCTTTGATCCGGGAGCCGTTGTTGATGAGGATGCTCTCCCGGATGGT
CAGGGTGCAGTAGTACCAGACCAGCAGGAAGTTGAAGGCAGCATCTGTCACCCTGGAGTTGAGCAGGAAG
CGGCAAGTGAAGGAGATGAGGATGAGGATGATGGTGAGGTAGAGCTTGAACTTCTCATACTCGTCCTTGT
AGGCAAACTTAGCCTGCTTGCTCAGGAGCGTGACGTTGACGTTCCCCAGAACCAGGCTCAGGTACAATCC
ATTCTTCTTAGGCAAATAGGCCTCCATGTCAAAGAAGAGGCCTTGGCGCTCTTTCATCTGGTTCTCCAGC
TCCTGTGCGGCCCCCTCGGCCTCTGCTGGGAGGGAGGGTTTGCATTTCTTCAGGGCGAGGGCCAGCTCCT
GGAGCCGCTTCTTCTGCCGCGTGATGGAGCTGGTGCAATTGTTCTGAAG
